Addgene plasmid #75603: TRIB2 gRNA (BRDN0001148141)
Purpose: 3rd generation lentiviral gRNA plasmid targeting human TRIB2
Depositing lab: John Doench & David Root. Depositing organization: Broad Institute. Publication: Optimized sgRNA design to maximize activity and minimize off-target effects of CRISPR-Cas9. Doench JG, Fusi N, Sullender M, Hegde M, Vaimberg EW, Donovan KF, Smith I, Tothova Z, Wilen C, Orchard R, Virgin HW, Listgarten J, Root DE. Nat Biotechnol. 2016 Jan 18. doi: 10.1038/nbt.3437. PubMed 26780180.
Backbone
  Vector backbone: lentiGuide-Puro
  Backbone manufacturer: Zhang Lab (Addgene plasmid # 52963)
  Vector type: Mammalian Expression, Lentiviral, CRISPR
  Selectable markers: Puromycin
Growth in bacteria
  Bacterial resistance: Ampicillin, 100 μg/mL
  Growth temperature: 37°C
  Growth strain: DH5alpha
  Copy number: High Copy
Gene/Insert
  Gene/Insert name: TRIB2 (alt names: TRIB2; NM_021643.3)
  gRNA/shRNA sequence: GAAGACGCCTACATTCTGCG
  Species: H. sapiens (human)
  Entrez Gene: TRIB2 (a.k.a. C5FW, GS3955, TRB2)
  Promoter: hU6
  Cloning method: Unknown
  Sequencing primers: 5′ U6-F; 3′ pS2-R
Terms and licenses: Academic/Nonprofit Terms; Industry Terms: Not Available to Industry
Depositor comments: The gRNA was designed to target the following Genbank reference sequence(s): NM_021643.3. Note that this plasmid does NOT contain Cas9. It should be used in conjunction with lentiCas9-Blast (Addgene #52962) or otherwise with cell lines already expressing Cas9. Browse the full kinome gRNA library at http://www.addgene.org/pooled-library/broadgpp-human-kinome/ or visit http://www.broadinstitute.org/rnai/public/ for detailed protocols and information.
How to cite: TRIB2 gRNA (BRDN0001148141) was a gift from John Doench & David Root (Addgene plasmid # 75603 ; http://n2t.net/addgene:75603 ; RRID:Addgene_75603)
