[The description below was written by a language model from this plasmid's Addgene catalogue record and pLannotate feature annotations shown in this document.]
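Description:
TRIB2 gRNA (BRDN0001148141) is a third-generation lentiviral guide RNA plasmid built on the lentiGuide-Puro backbone and designed to direct Streptococcus pyogenes Cas9 to the human TRIB2 gene (reference transcript NM_021643.3). It is propagated in E. coli as a high-copy plasmid through a ColE1/pUC-type origin with ampicillin selection (β-lactamase). The backbone also carries an f1 origin, an SV40 origin and poly(A) signal, and remnants of lac and T7/T3 cloning-vector elements.

The lentiviral transfer cassette begins with an RSV promoter fused to a truncated HIV-1 5' LTR, which makes genomic RNA production Tat-independent. This is followed by the Ψ packaging signal with a partial gag sequence, the Rev response element for nuclear export of the unspliced genome, and a cPPT/CTS. It ends in a ΔU3 self-inactivating 3' LTR. Within this unit, a human U6 RNA polymerase III promoter drives the TRIB2-specific spacer joined to the SpCas9 gRNA scaffold. A separate EF-1α core promoter with its intron A expresses puromycin N-acetyltransferase for selection of transduced mammalian cells, and a WPRE downstream enhances transcript expression.

The plasmid does not encode Cas9, so it is meant to be used with a separate Cas9 vector such as lentiCas9-Blast or in cells that already express Cas9. In those settings it supports knockout of TRIB2. It is an individual clone from a human kinome gRNA collection whose guides were chosen using optimized design rules to maximize on-target activity and minimize off-target effects.
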