Features (pLannotate 1.2.2; 29 found; start..end, strand, type, name):
     14..80      +  CDS            small t antigen (fragment): SV40 (simian virus 40) small t antigen
    106..317     +  promoter       EF-1α core promoter: core promoter for human elongation factor EF-1α
    318..1256    +  intron         EF-1α intron A: intron upstream of the start codon of human EF-1α
   1278..1877    +  CDS            PuroR (fragment): puromycin N-acetyltransferase; pac from Streptomyces; confers resistance to puromycin
   1893..2481    +  misc_feature   WPRE: woodchuck hepatitis virus posttranscriptional regulatory element
   2532..2551    +  misc_feature   cPPT/CTS (fragment): central polypurine tract and central termination sequence of HIV-1
   2553..2786    +  LTR            3' LTR (ΔU3): self-inactivating 3' long terminal repeat (LTR) from HIV-1
   2864..2985    +  polyA_signal   SV40 poly(A) signal: SV40 polyadenylation signal
   3025..3160    +  rep_origin     SV40 ori: SV40 origin of replication
   3181..3199    -  promoter       T7 promoter: promoter for bacteriophage T7 RNA polymerase
   3207..3362    +  CDS            lacZα (fragment): LacZα fragment of β-galactosidase; lacZ fragment
   3367..3795    +  rep_origin     f1 ori (sequence partly withheld): f1 bacteriophage origin of replication; arrow indicates direction of (+) strand synthesis
   3848..3952    +  promoter       AmpR promoter: bla
   3953..4813    +  CDS            AmpR: β-lactamase; bla; confers resistance to ampicillin, carbenicillin, and related antibiotics
   4984..5572    +  rep_origin     ori: high-copy-number ColE1/pMB1/pBR322/pUC origin of replication
   5755..5847    +  CDS            lacI (fragment): lac repressor; lacI; The lac repressor binds to the lac operator to inhibit transcription in E. coli. This inhibition can be relieved by adding lactose or isopropyl-β-D-thiogalactopyranoside (IPTG).
   5860..5881    +  protein_bind   CAP binding site: CAP binding activates transcription in the presence of cAMP. E. coli catabolite activator protein
   5896..5926    +  promoter       lac promoter: promoter for the E. coli lac operon
   5934..5950    +  protein_bind   lac operator: The lac repressor binds to the lac operator to inhibit transcription in E. coli. This inhibition can be relieved by adding lactose or isopropyl-β-D-thiogalactopyranoside (IPTG). lac repressor encoded by lacI
   5995..6013    +  promoter       T3 promoter: promoter for bacteriophage T3 RNA polymerase
   6041..6267    +  promoter       RSV promoter: Rous sarcoma virus enhancer/promoter
   6268..6448    +  LTR            5' LTR (truncated): truncated 5' long terminal repeat (LTR) from HIV-1
   6495..6620    +  misc_feature   HIV-1 Ψ: packaging signal of human immunodeficiency virus type 1
   6604..6967    +  CDS            HIV-1 gag (fragment): gag protein from human immunodeficiency virus 1; gag
   7113..7346    +  misc_feature   RRE: The Rev response element (RRE) of HIV-1 allows for Rev-dependent mRNA export from the nucleus to the cytoplasm.
   7723..7749    +  CDS            Rev (fragment): human immunodeficiency virus 1 (HIV-1) Rev protein; rev; enhances nuclear export of unspliced and incompletely spliced viral mRNAs
   7753..7993    +  promoter       U6 promoter: RNA polymerase III promoter for human U6 snRNA
   8023..8098    +  misc_RNA       gRNA scaffold: guide RNA scaffold for the Streptococcus pyogenes CRISPR/Cas9 system
   8154..8271    +  misc_feature   cPPT/CTS: central polypurine tract and central termination sequence of HIV-1
>Addgene plasmid #75603 | TRIB2 gRNA (BRDN0001148141) | addgene full sequence | sequence record 184202 | Addgene Assembled Sequence
CCCGGGTGCAAAGATGGATAAAGTTTTAAACAGAGAGGAATCTTTGCAGCTAATGGACCTTCTAGGTCTT
GAAAGGAGTGGGAATTGGCTCCGGTGCCCGTCAGTGGGCAGAGCGCACATCGCCCACAGTCCCCGAGAAG
TTGGGGGGAGGGGTCGGCAATTGATCCGGTGCCTAGAGAAGGTGGCGCGGGGTAAACTGGGAAAGTGATG
TCGTGTACTGGCTCCGCCTTTTTCCCGAGGGTGGGGGAGAACCGTATATAAGTGCAGTAGTCGCCGTGAA
CGTTCTTTTTCGCAACGGGTTTGCCGCCAGAACACAGGTAAGTGCCGTGTGTGGTTCCCGCGGGCCTGGC
CTCTTTACGGGTTATGGCCCTTGCGTGCCTTGAATTACTTCCACCTGGCTGCAGTACGTGATTCTTGATC
CCGAGCTTCGGGTTGGAAGTGGGTGGGAGAGTTCGAGGCCTTGCGCTTAAGGAGCCCCTTCGCCTCGTGC
TTGAGTTGAGGCCTGGCCTGGGCGCTGGGGCCGCCGCGTGCGAATCTGGTGGCACCTTCGCGCCTGTCTC
GCTGCTTTCGATAAGTCTCTAGCCATTTAAAATTTTTGATGACCTGCTGCGACGCTTTTTTTCTGGCAAG
ATAGTCTTGTAAATGCGGGCCAAGATCTGCACACTGGTATTTCGGTTTTTGGGGCCGCGGGCGGCGACGG
GGCCCGTGCGTCCCAGCGCACATGTTCGGCGAGGCGGGGCCTGCGAGCGCGGCCACCGAGAATCGGACGG
GGGTAGTCTCAAGCTGGCCGGCCTGCTCTGGTGCCTGGCCTCGCGCCGCCGTGTATCGCCCCGCCCTGGG
CGGCAAGGCTGGCCCGGTCGGCACCAGTTGCGTGAGCGGAAAGATGGCCGCTTCCCGGCCCTGCTGCAGG
GAGCTCAAAATGGAGGACGCGGCGCTCGGGAGAGCGGGCGGGTGAGTCACCCACACAAAGGAAAAGGGCC
TTTCCGTCCTCAGCCGTCGCTTCATGTGACTCCACGGAGTACCGGGCGCCGTCCAGGCACCTCGATTAGT
TCTCGAGCTTTTGGAGTACGTCGTCTTTAGGTTGGGGGGAGGGGTTTTATGCGATGGAGTTTCCCCACAC
TGAGTGGGTGGAGACTGAAGTTAGGCCAGCTTGGCACTTGATGTAATTCTCCTTGGAATTTGCCCTTTTT
GAGTTTGGATCTTGGTTCATTCTCAAGCCTCAGACAGTGGTTCAAAGTTTTTTTCTTCCATTTCAGGTGT
CGTGACGTACGGCCACCATGACCGAGTACAAGCCCACGGTGCGCCTCGCCACCCGCGACGACGTCCCCAG
GGCCGTACGCACCCTCGCCGCCGCGTTCGCCGACTACCCCGCCACGCGCCACACCGTCGATCCGGACCGC
CACATCGAGCGGGTCACCGAGCTGCAAGAACTCTTCCTCACGCGCGTCGGGCTCGACATCGGCAAGGTGT
GGGTCGCGGACGACGGCGCCGCCGTGGCGGTCTGGACCACGCCGGAGAGCGTCGAAGCGGGGGCGGTGTT
CGCCGAGATCGGCCCGCGCATGGCCGAGTTGAGCGGTTCCCGGCTGGCCGCGCAGCAACAGATGGAAGGC
CTCCTGGCGCCGCACCGGCCCAAGGAGCCCGCGTGGTTCCTGGCCACCGTCGGAGTCTCGCCCGACCACC
AGGGCAAGGGTCTGGGCAGCGCCGTCGTGCTCCCCGGAGTGGAGGCGGCCGAGCGCGCCGGGGTGCCCGC
CTTCCTGGAGACCTCCGCGCCCCGCAACCTCCCCTTCTACGAGCGGCTCGGCTTCACCGTCACCGCCGAC
GTCGAGGTGCCCGAAGGACCGCGCACCTGGTGCATGACCCGCAAGCCCGGTGCCTGAACGCGTTAAGTCG
ACAATCAACCTCTGGATTACAAAATTTGTGAAAGATTGACTGGTATTCTTAACTATGTTGCTCCTTTTAC
GCTATGTGGATACGCTGCTTTAATGCCTTTGTATCATGCTATTGCTTCCCGTATGGCTTTCATTTTCTCC
TCCTTGTATAAATCCTGGTTGCTGTCTCTTTATGAGGAGTTGTGGCCCGTTGTCAGGCAACGTGGCGTGG
TGTGCACTGTGTTTGCTGACGCAACCCCCACTGGTTGGGGCATTGCCACCACCTGTCAGCTCCTTTCCGG
GACTTTCGCTTTCCCCCTCCCTATTGCCACGGCGGAACTCATCGCCGCCTGCCTTGCCCGCTGCTGGACA
GGGGCTCGGCTGTTGGGCACTGACAATTCCGTGGTGTTGTCGGGGAAATCATCGTCCTTTCCTTGGCTGC
TCGCCTGTGTTGCCACCTGGATTCTGCGCGGGACGTCCTTCTGCTACGTCCCTTCGGCCCTCAATCCAGC
GGACCTTCCTTCCCGCGGCCTGCTGCCGGCTCTGCGGCCTCTTCCGCGTCTTCGCCTTCGCCCTCAGACG
AGTCGGATCTCCCTTTGGGCCGCCTCCCCGCGTCGACTTTAAGACCAATGACTTACAAGGCAGCTGTAGA
TCTTAGCCACTTTTTAAAAGAAAAGGGGGGACTGGAAGGGCTAATTCACTCCCAACGAAGACAAGATCTG
CTTTTTGCTTGTACTGGGTCTCTCTGGTTAGACCAGATCTGAGCCTGGGAGCTCTCTGGCTAACTAGGGA
ACCCACTGCTTAAGCCTCAATAAAGCTTGCCTTGAGTGCTTCAAGTAGTGTGTGCCCGTCTGTTGTGTGA
CTCTGGTAACTAGAGATCCCTCAGACCCTTTTAGTCAGTGTGGAAAATCTCTAGCAGTACGTATAGTAGT
TCATGTCATCTTATTATTCAGTATTTATAACTTGCAAAGAAATGAATATCAGAGAGTGAGAGGAACTTGT
TTATTGCAGCTTATAATGGTTACAAATAAAGCAATAGCATCACAAATTTCACAAATAAAGCATTTTTTTC
ACTGCATTCTAGTTGTGGTTTGTCCAAACTCATCAATGTATCTTATCATGTCTGGCTCTAGCTATCCCGC
CCCTAACTCCGCCCATCCCGCCCCTAACTCCGCCCAGTTCCGCCCATTCTCCGCCCCATGGCTGACTAAT
TTTTTTTATTTATGCAGAGGCCGAGGCCGCCTCGGCCTCTGAGCTATTCCAGAAGTAGTGAGGAGGCTTT
TTTGGAGGCCTAGGGACGTACCCAATTCGCCCTATAGTGAGTCGTATTACGCGCGCTCACTGGCCGTCGT
TTTACAACGTCGTGACTGGGAAAACCCTGGCGTTACCCAACTTAATCGCCTTGCAGCACATCCCCCTTTC
GCCAGCTGGCGTAATAGCGAAGAGGCCCGCACCGATCGCCCTTCCCAACAGTTGCGCAGCCTGAATGGCG
AATGGG
[124 nt withheld, positions 3367-3490]
C
[91 nt withheld, positions 3492-3582]
A
[49 nt withheld, positions 3584-3632]
CCTTTGACGTTGGAGTCCACGTTCTTT
[37 nt withheld, positions 3660-3696]
ACCCTATCTCGGTCTATTCTTTTGATTTATAAGGGATTTTGCCGATTTCGGCCTATTGGTTAAAAAATGA
GCTGATTTAACAAAAATTTAACGCGAATTTTAACAAAATATTAACGCTTACAATTTAGGTGGCACTTTTC
GGGGAAATGTGCGCGGAACCCCTATTTGTTTATTTTTCTAAATACATTCAAATATGTATCCGCTCATGAG
ACAATAACCCTGATAAATGCTTCAATAATATTGAAAAAGGAAGAGTATGAGTATTCAACATTTCCGTGTC
GCCCTTATTCCCTTTTTTGCGGCATTTTGCCTTCCTGTTTTTGCTCACCCAGAAACGCTGGTGAAAGTAA
AAGATGCTGAAGATCAGTTGGGTGCACGAGTGGGTTACATCGAACTGGATCTCAACAGCGGTAAGATCCT
TGAGAGTTTTCGCCCCGAAGAACGTTTTCCAATGATGAGCACTTTTAAAGTTCTGCTATGTGGCGCGGTA
TTATCCCGTATTGACGCCGGGCAAGAGCAACTCGGTCGCCGCATACACTATTCTCAGAATGACTTGGTTG
AGTACTCACCAGTCACAGAAAAGCATCTTACGGATGGCATGACAGTAAGAGAATTATGCAGTGCTGCCAT
AACCATGAGTGATAACACTGCGGCCAACTTACTTCTGACAACGATCGGAGGACCGAAGGAGCTAACCGCT
TTTTTGCACAACATGGGGGATCATGTAACTCGCCTTGATCGTTGGGAACCGGAGCTGAATGAAGCCATAC
CAAACGACGAGCGTGACACCACGATGCCTGTAGCAATGGCAACAACGTTGCGCAAACTATTAACTGGCGA
ACTACTTACTCTAGCTTCCCGGCAACAATTAATAGACTGGATGGAGGCGGATAAAGTTGCAGGACCACTT
CTGCGCTCGGCCCTTCCGGCTGGCTGGTTTATTGCTGATAAATCTGGAGCCGGTGAGCGTGGGTCTCGCG
GTATCATTGCAGCACTGGGGCCAGATGGTAAGCCCTCCCGTATCGTAGTTATCTACACGACGGGGAGTCA
GGCAACTATGGATGAACGAAATAGACAGATCGCTGAGATAGGTGCCTCACTGATTAAGCATTGGTAACTG
TCAGACCAAGTTTACTCATATATACTTTAGATTGATTTAAAACTTCATTTTTAATTTAAAAGGATCTAGG
TGAAGATCCTTTTTGATAATCTCATGACCAAAATCCCTTAACGTGAGTTTTCGTTCCACTGAGCGTCAGA
CCCCGTAGAAAAGATCAAAGGATCTTCTTGAGATCCTTTTTTTCTGCGCGTAATCTGCTGCTTGCAAACA
AAAAAACCACCGCTACCAGCGGTGGTTTGTTTGCCGGATCAAGAGCTACCAACTCTTTTTCCGAAGGTAA
CTGGCTTCAGCAGAGCGCAGATACCAAATACTGTTCTTCTAGTGTAGCCGTAGTTAGGCCACCACTTCAA
GAACTCTGTAGCACCGCCTACATACCTCGCTCTGCTAATCCTGTTACCAGTGGCTGCTGCCAGTGGCGAT
AAGTCGTGTCTTACCGGGTTGGACTCAAGACGATAGTTACCGGATAAGGCGCAGCGGTCGGGCTGAACGG
GGGGTTCGTGCACACAGCCCAGCTTGGAGCGAACGACCTACACCGAACTGAGATACCTACAGCGTGAGCT
ATGAGAAAGCGCCACGCTTCCCGAAGGGAGAAAGGCGGACAGGTATCCGGTAAGCGGCAGGGTCGGAACA
GGAGAGCGCACGAGGGAGCTTCCAGGGGGAAACGCCTGGTATCTTTATAGTCCTGTCGGGTTTCGCCACC
TCTGACTTGAGCGTCGATTTTTGTGATGCTCGTCAGGGGGGCGGAGCCTATGGAAAAACGCCAGCAACGC
GGCCTTTTTACGGTTCCTGGCCTTTTGCTGGCCTTTTGCTCACATGTTCTTTCCTGCGTTATCCCCTGAT
TCTGTGGATAACCGTATTACCGCCTTTGAGTGAGCTGATACCGCTCGCCGCAGCCGAACGACCGAGCGCA
GCGAGTCAGTGAGCGAGGAAGCGGAAGAGCGCCCAATACGCAAACCGCCTCTCCCCGCGCGTTGGCCGAT
TCATTAATGCAGCTGGCACGACAGGTTTCCCGACTGGAAAGCGGGCAGTGAGCGCAACGCAATTAATGTG
AGTTAGCTCACTCATTAGGCACCCCAGGCTTTACACTTTATGCTTCCGGCTCGTATGTTGTGTGGAATTG
TGAGCGGATAACAATTTCACACAGGAAACAGCTATGACCATGATTACGCCAAGCGCGCAATTAACCCTCA
CTAAAGGGAACAAAAGCTGGAGCTGCAAGCTTAATGTAGTCTTATGCAATACTCTTGTAGTCTTGCAACA
TGGTAACGATGAGTTAGCAACATGCCTTACAAGGAGAGAAAAAGCACCGTGCATGCCGATTGGTGGAAGT
AAGGTGGTACGATCGTGCCTTATTAGGAAGGCAACAGACGGGTCTGACATGGATTGGACGAACCACTGAA
TTGCCGCATTGCAGAGATATTGTATTTAAGTGCCTAGCTCGATACATAAACGGGTCTCTCTGGTTAGACC
AGATCTGAGCCTGGGAGCTCTCTGGCTAACTAGGGAACCCACTGCTTAAGCCTCAATAAAGCTTGCCTTG
AGTGCTTCAAGTAGTGTGTGCCCGTCTGTTGTGTGACTCTGGTAACTAGAGATCCCTCAGACCCTTTTAG
TCAGTGTGGAAAATCTCTAGCAGTGGCGCCCGAACAGGGACTTGAAAGCGAAAGGGAAACCAGAGGAGCT
CTCTCGACGCAGGACTCGGCTTGCTGAAGCGCGCACGGCAAGAGGCGAGGGGCGGCGACTGGTGAGTACG
CCAAAAATTTTGACTAGCGGAGGCTAGAAGGAGAGAGATGGGTGCGAGAGCGTCAGTATTAAGCGGGGGA
GAATTAGATCGCGATGGGAAAAAATTCGGTTAAGGCCAGGGGGAAAGAAAAAATATAAATTAAAACATAT
AGTATGGGCAAGCAGGGAGCTAGAACGATTCGCAGTTAATCCTGGCCTGTTAGAAACATCAGAAGGCTGT
AGACAAATACTGGGACAGCTACAACCATCCCTTCAGACAGGATCAGAAGAACTTAGATCATTATATAATA
CAGTAGCAACCCTCTATTGTGTGCATCAAAGGATAGAGATAAAAGACACCAAGGAAGCTTTAGACAAGAT
AGAGGAAGAGCAAAACAAAAGTAAGACCACCGCACAGCAAGCGGCCGCTGATCTTCAGACCTGGAGGAGG
AGATATGAGGGACAATTGGAGAAGTGAATTATATAAATATAAAGTAGTAAAAATTGAACCATTAGGAGTA
GCACCCACCAAGGCAAAGAGAAGAGTGGTGCAGAGAGAAAAAAGAGCAGTGGGAATAGGAGCTTTGTTCC
TTGGGTTCTTGGGAGCAGCAGGAAGCACTATGGGCGCAGCGTCAATGACGCTGACGGTACAGGCCAGACA
ATTATTGTCTGGTATAGTGCAGCAGCAGAACAATTTGCTGAGGGCTATTGAGGCGCAACAGCATCTGTTG
CAACTCACAGTCTGGGGCATCAAGCAGCTCCAGGCAAGAATCCTGGCTGTGGAAAGATACCTAAAGGATC
AACAGCTCCTGGGGATTTGGGGTTGCTCTGGAAAACTCATTTGCACCACTGCTGTGCCTTGGAATGCTAG
TTGGAGTAATAAATCTCTGGAACAGATTTGGAATCACACGACCTGGATGGAGTGGGACAGAGAAATTAAC
AATTACACAAGCTTAATACACTCCTTAATTGAAGAATCGCAAAACCAGCAAGAAAAGAATGAACAAGAAT
TATTGGAATTAGATAAATGGGCAAGTTTGTGGAATTGGTTTAACATAACAAATTGGCTGTGGTATATAAA
ATTATTCATAATGATAGTAGGAGGCTTGGTAGGTTTAAGAATAGTTTTTGCTGTACTTTCTATAGTGAAT
AGAGTTAGGCAGGGATATTCACCATTATCGTTTCAGACCCACCTCCCAACCCCGAGGGGACCCAGAGAGG
GCCTATTTCCCATGATTCCTTCATATTTGCATATACGATACAAGGCTGTTAGAGAGATAATTAGAATTAA
TTTGACTGTAAACACAAAGATATTAGTACAAAATACGTGACGTAGAAAGTAATAATTTCTTGGGTAGTTT
GCAGTTTTAAAATTATGTTTTAAAATGGACTATCATATGCTTACCGTAACTTGAAAGTATTTCGATTTCT
TGGCTTTATATATCTTGTGGAAAGGACGAAACACCGGAAGACGCCTACATTCTGCGGTTTTAGAGCTAGA
AATAGCAAGTTAAAATAAGGCTAGTCCGTTATCAACTTGAAAAAGTGGCACCGAGTCGGTGCTTTTTTAA
GCTTGGCGTAACTAGATCTTGAGACAAATGGCAGTATTCATCCACAATTTTAAAAGAAAAGGGGGGATTG
GGGGGTACAGTGCAGGGGAAAGAATAGTAGACATAATAGCAACAGACATACAAACTAAAGAATTACAAAA
ACAAATTACAAAAATTCAAAATTTTCGGGTTTATTACAGGGACAGCAGAGATCCACTTTGGCGCCGGCTC
GAGGGGG
