>Addgene plasmid #75603 | TRIB2 gRNA (BRDN0001148141) | depositor partial sequence | sequence record 143063 | Target Sequence
GAAGACGCCTACATTCTGCG
