>Addgene plasmid #75603 | TRIB2 gRNA (BRDN0001148141) | addgene partial sequence | sequence record 184201 | hU6-F
GACGTAGAAAGTAATAATTTCTTGGGTAGTTTGCAGTTTTAAAATTATGTTTTAAAATGGACTATCATAT
GCTTACCGTAACTTGAAAGTATTTCGATTTCTTGGCTTTATATATCTTGTGGAAAGGACGAAACACCGGA
AGACGCCTACATTCTGCGGTTTTAGAGCTAGAAATAGCAAGTTAAAATAAGGCTAGTCCGTTATCAACTT
GAAAAAGTGGCACCGAGTCGGTGCTTTTTTAAGCTTGGCGTAACTAGATCTTGAGACAAATGGCAGTATT
CATCCACAATTTTAAAAGAAAAGGGGGGATTGGGGGGTACAGTGCAGGGGAAAGAATAGTAGACATAATA
GCAACAGACATACAAACTAAAGAATTACAAAAACAAATTACAAAAATTCAAAATTTTCGGGTTTATTACA
GGGACAGCAGAGATCCACTTTGGCGCCGGCTCGAGGGGGCCCGGGTGCAAAGATGGATAAAGTTTTAAAC
AGAGAGGAATCTTTGCAGCTAATGGACCTTCTAGGTCTTGAAAGGAGTGGGAATTGGCTCCGGTGCCCGT
CAGTGGGCAG
